Addgene plasmid #111200: EYFP-TRAF1
Purpose: fluorescent fusion protein
Depositing lab: Johannes A. Schmid. Depositing organization: Medical University of Vienna.
Backbone
  Vector backbone: pEYFP-C1
  Backbone manufacturer: Clontech
  Vector type: Mammalian Expression
  Selectable markers: Neomycin (select with G418)
Growth in bacteria
  Bacterial resistance: Kanamycin, 50 μg/mL
  Growth temperature: 37°C
  Growth strain: DH5alpha
  Copy number: High Copy
Gene/Insert
  Gene/Insert name: TRAF1
  Species: H. sapiens (human)
  Entrez Gene: TRAF1 (a.k.a. EBI6, MGC:10353)
  Tag / fusion protein: EYFP (N terminal on backbone); FLAG (N terminal on backbone)
  Cloning method: Restriction Enzyme; 5′ cloning site Unknown (unknown if destroyed)
Terms and licenses: Academic/Nonprofit Terms; Industry Terms: Not Available to Industry
How to cite: EYFP-TRAF1 was a gift from Johannes A. Schmid (Addgene plasmid # 111200 ; http://n2t.net/addgene:111200 ; RRID:Addgene_111200)
