[The description below was written by a language model from this plasmid's Addgene catalogue record and pLannotate feature annotations shown in this document.]
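Description:
EYFP-TRAF1 is a mammalian expression plasmid built on the Clontech pEYFP-C1 backbone that produces human TRAF1 as a yellow fluorescent fusion protein. The sequenced construct is about 6.1 kb. It is maintained in E. coli at high copy through a ColE1/pUC-type origin and also carries an f1 phage origin. A single NeoR/KanR (Tn5 aminoglycoside phosphotransferase) gene serves both hosts. A bacterial bla-type promoter drives it for kanamycin selection in bacteria, and the adjacent SV40 enhancer/early promoter, together with an HSV TK polyadenylation signal, drives it in mammalian cells for G418 selection of stable transfectants. Several short annotations (RSF ori, ble, bGH poly(A) and large T antigen fragments) appear to be partial matches within backbone sequence rather than functional elements.

The expression cassette uses the human CMV immediate-early enhancer and promoter to transcribe an EYFP coding sequence, followed by residual multiple cloning site sequence, a FLAG epitope (annotated only as a fragment) and then the TRAF1 open reading frame, terminated by the SV40 poly(A) signal. The resulting protein therefore carries EYFP at the extreme N terminus, with FLAG lying between the fluorophore and TRAF1. The insert was introduced by restriction cloning, but the sites used are not recorded.

TRAF1 is an adapter protein that regulates NF-κB and JNK activation and influences cell survival. It forms complexes with TRAF2 that recruit the E3 ligases BIRC2 and BIRC3 to TNF receptor 2. The stated purpose is simply a fluorescent fusion protein. Such a construct suits live-cell imaging of TRAF1 localisation, and the FLAG tag offers a possible handle for antibody detection.
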