Features (pLannotate 1.2.2; 18 found; start..end, strand, type, name):
      1..51      +  rep_origin     RSF ori (fragment): Plasmids containing the RSF 1030 origin of replication can be propagated in E. coli cells that contain additional plasmids with compatible origins.
    119..422     +  enhancer       CMV enhancer: human cytomegalovirus immediate early enhancer
    423..626     +  promoter       CMV promoter: human cytomegalovirus (CMV) immediate early promoter
    671..1387    +  CDS            EYFP: EYFP is a basic (constitutively fluorescent) green/yellow fluorescent protein published in 1996, derived from Aequorea victoria. It is reported to be a very rapidly-maturing weak dimer with high acid sensitivity.
   1388..1424    +  misc_feature   MCS (fragment): multiple cloning site
   1433..1452    +  CDS            FLAG (fragment): FLAG® epitope tag, followed by an enterokinase cleavage site
   1466..2698    +  CDS            TRAF1: TRAF1_HUMAN - Also known as EBI6. Experimental evidence at protein level: Swiss-Prot protein existence level 1. Adapter molecule that regulates the activation of NF-kappa-B and JNK. Plays a role in the regulation of cell survival and apoptosis. The heterotrimer formed by TRAF1 and TRAF2 is part of a E3 ubiquitin- protein ligase complex that promotes ubiquitination of target proteins, such as MAP3K14. The TRAF1/TRAF2 complex recruits the antiapoptotic E3 protein-ubiquitin ligases BIRC2 and BIRC3 to TNFRSF1B/TNFR2. From Homo sapiens (Human).
   2837..2863    +  misc_feature   MCS (fragment): multiple cloning site
   2880..2964    +  CDS            large T antigen (fragment): large T antigen from SV40 (simian virus 40)
   2987..3108    +  polyA_signal   SV40 poly(A) signal: SV40 polyadenylation signal
   3142..3570    -  rep_origin     f1 ori (sequence partly withheld): f1 bacteriophage origin of replication; arrow indicates direction of (+) strand synthesis
   3597..3701    +  promoter       AmpR promoter: bla
   3703..4060    +  promoter       SV40 promoter: SV40 enhancer and early promoter
   4095..4889    +  CDS            NeoR/KanR: aminoglycoside phosphotransferase from Tn5; aph(3')-II (or nptII); confers resistance to neomycin, kanamycin, and G418 (Geneticin®)
   4910..5062    +  CDS            ble (fragment): BLE_KLEPN - Experimental evidence at protein level: Swiss-Prot protein existence level 1. Binding protein with a strong affinity to the bleomycin family of antibiotics. Binds to CL990; an antimitotic-antibiotic compound. From Klebsiella pneumoniae.
   5121..5168    +  polyA_signal   HSV TK poly(A) signal: herpes simplex virus thymidine kinase polyadenylation signal (Cole and Stacy, 1985)
   5259..5275    -  polyA_signal   bGH poly(A) signal (fragment): bovine growth hormone polyadenylation signal
   5497..6085    +  rep_origin     ori: high-copy-number ColE1/pMB1/pBR322/pUC origin of replication
>Addgene plasmid #111200 | EYFP-TRAF1 | addgene full sequence | sequence record 212973 | Addgene NGS Result
CATGTTCTTTCCTGCGTTATCCCCTGATTCTGTGGATAACCGTATTACCGCCATGCATTAGTTATTAATA
GTAATCAATTACGGGGTCATTAGTTCATAGCCCATATATGGAGTTCCGCGTTACATAACTTACGGTAAAT
GGCCCGCCTGGCTGACCGCCCAACGACCCCCGCCCATTGACGTCAATAATGACGTATGTTCCCATAGTAA
CGCCAATAGGGACTTTCCATTGACGTCAATGGGTGGAGTATTTACGGTAAACTGCCCACTTGGCAGTACA
TCAAGTGTATCATATGCCAAGTACGCCCCCTATTGACGTCAATGACGGTAAATGGCCCGCCTGGCATTAT
GCCCAGTACATGACCTTATGGGACTTTCCTACTTGGCAGTACATCTACGTATTAGTCATCGCTATTACCA
TGGTGATGCGGTTTTGGCAGTACATCAATGGGCGTGGATAGCGGTTTGACTCACGGGGATTTCCAAGTCT
CCACCCCATTGACGTCAATGGGAGTTTGTTTTGGCACCAAAATCAACGGGACTTTCCAAAATGTCGTAAC
AACTCCGCCCCATTGACGCAAATGGGCGGTAGGCGTGTACGGTGGGAGGTCTATATAAGCAGAGCTGGTT
TAGTGAACCGTCAGATCCGCTAGCGCTACCGGTCGCCACCATGGTGAGCAAGGGCGAGGAGCTGTTCACC
GGGGTGGTGCCCATCCTGGTCGAGCTGGACGGCGACGTAAACGGCCACAAGTTCAGCGTGTCCGGCGAGG
GCGAGGGCGATGCCACCTACGGCAAGCTGACCCTGAAGTTCATCTGCACCACCGGCAAGCTGCCCGTGCC
CTGGCCCACCCTCGTGACCACCTTCGGCTACGGCCTGCAGTGCTTCGCCCGCTACCCCGACCACATGAAG
CAGCACGACTTCTTCAAGTCCGCCATGCCCGAAGGCTACGTCCAGGAGCGCACCATCTTCTTCAAGGACG
ACGGCAACTACAAGACCCGCGCCGAGGTGAAGTTCGAGGGCGACACCCTGGTGAACCGCATCGAGCTGAA
GGGCATCGACTTCAAGGAGGACGGCAACATCCTGGGGCACAAGCTGGAGTACAACTACAACAGCCACAAC
GTCTATATCATGGCCGACAAGCAGAAGAACGGCATCAAGGTGAACTTCAAGATCCGCCACAACATCGAGG
ACGGCAGCGTGCAGCTCGCCGACCACTACCAGCAGAACACCCCCATCGGCGACGGCCCCGTGCTGCTGCC
CGACAACCACTACCTGAGCTACCAGTCCGCCCTGAGCAAAGACCCCAACGAGAAGCGCGATCACATGGTC
CTGCTGGAGTTCGTGACCGCCGCCGGGATCACTCTCGGCATGGACGAGCTGTACAAGTCCGGACTCAGAT
CTCGAGCTCAAGCTTCGAATTCTGAGATGGACTACAAGGACGACGATGACAAAGCCTCCAGCTCAGGCAG
CAGTCCTCGCCCGGCCCCTGATGAGAATGAGTTTCCCTTTGGGTGCCCTCCCACCGTCTGCCAGGACCCA
AAGGAGCCCAGGGCTCTCTGCTGTGCAGGCTGTCTCTCTGAGAACCCGAGGAATGGCGAGGATCAGATCT
GCCCCAAATGCAGAGGGGAAGACCTCCAGTCTATAAGCCCAGGAAGCCGTCTTCGAACTCAGGAGAAGGC
TCACCCCGAGGTGGCTGAGGCTGGAATTGGGTGCCCCTTTGCAGGTGTCGGCTGCTCCTTCAAGGGAAGC
CCACAGTCTGTGCAAGAGCATGAGGTCACCTCCCAGACCTCCCACCTAAACCTGCTGTTGGGGTTCATGA
AACAGTGGAAGGCCCGGCTGGGCTGTGGCCTGGAGTCTGGGCCCATGGCCCTGGAGCAGAACCTGTCAGA
CCTGCAGCTGCAGGCAGCCGTGGAAGTGGCGGGGGACCTGGAGGTCGATTGCTACCGGGCACCCTGCTCC
GAGAGCCAGGAGGAGCTGGCCCTGCAGCACTTCATGAAGGAGAAGCTTCTGGCTGAGCTGGAGGGGAAGC
TGCGTGTGTTTGAGAACATTGTTGCTGTCCTCAACAAGGAGGTGGAGGCCTCCCACCTGGCCCTGGCCAC
CTCTATCCACCAGAGCCAGCTGGACCGTGAGCGCATCCTGAGCTTGGAGCAGAGGGTGGTGGAGCTTCAG
CAGACCCTGGCCCAGAAAGACCAGGCCCTGGGCAAGCTGGAGCAGAGCTTGCGCCTCATGGAGGAGGCCT
CCTTCGATGGCACTTTCCTGTGGAAGATCACCAATGTCACCAGGCGGTGCCATGAGTCGGCCTGTGGCAG
GACCGTCAGCCTCTTCTCCCCAGCCTTCTACACTGCCAAGTATGGCTACAAGTTGTGCCTGCGGCTGTAC
CTGAATGGAGATGGCACTGGAAAGAGAACCCATCTGTCGCTCTTCATCGTGATCATGAGAGGGGAGTATG
ATGCGCTGCTGCCGTGGCCCTTCCGGAACAAGGTCACCTTCATGCTGCTGGACCAGAACAACCGTGAGCA
CGCCATTGACGCCTTCCGGCCTGACCTAAGCTCAGCGTCCTTCCAGAGGCCCCAGAGTGAAACCAACGTG
GCCAGTGGATGCCCACTCTTCTTCCCCCTCAGCAAACTGCAGTCACCCAAGCACGCCTACGTGAAGGACG
ACACAATGTTCCTCAAGTGCATTGTGGAGACCAGCACTTAGGGTGGGCGGGGCTCCTGAGGGAGCTCCAA
CTCAGAAGGGAGCTAGCCAGAGGACTGTGATGCCCTGCCCTTGGCACCCAAGACCTCAGGGCACAAAGAT
GGGTGAAGGCTGGCATGATCCAAGCAAGACTGAGGGGTCGACGGTACCGCGGGCCCGGGATCCACCGGAT
CTAGATAACTGATCATAATCAGCCATACCACATTTGTAGAGGTTTTACTTGCTTTAAAAAACCTCCCACA
CCTCCCCCTGAACCTGAAACATAAAATGAATGCAATTGTTGTTGTTAACTTGTTTATTGCAGCTTATAAT
GGTTACAAATAAAGCAATAGCATCACAAATTTCACAAATAAAGCATTTTTTTCACTGCATTCTAGTTGTG
GTTTGTCCAAACTCATCAATGTATCTTAAGGCGTAAATTGTAAGCGTTAATATTTTGTTAAAATTCGCGT
TAAATTTTTGTTAAATCAGCTCATTTTTTAACCAATAGGCCGAAATCGGCAAAATCCCTTATAAATCAAA
AGAATAGACCGAGATAGGGT
[37 nt withheld, positions 3241-3277]
AAAGAACGTGGACTCCAACGTCAAAGG
[49 nt withheld, positions 3305-3353]
T
[91 nt withheld, positions 3355-3445]
G
[124 nt withheld, positions 3447-3570]
CAGGTGGCACTTTTCGGGGAAATGTGCGCGGAACCCCTATTTGTTTATTTTTCTAAATACATTCAAATAT
GTATCCGCTCATGAGACAATAACCCTGATAAATGCTTCAATAATATTGAAAAAGGAAGAGTCCTGAGGCG
GAAAGAACCAGCTGTGGAATGTGTGTCAGTTAGGGTGTGGAAAGTCCCCAGGCTCCCCAGCAGGCAGAAG
TATGCAAAGCATGCATCTCAATTAGTCAGCAACCAGGTGTGGAAAGTCCCCAGGCTCCCCAGCAGGCAGA
AGTATGCAAAGCATGCATCTCAATTAGTCAGCAACCATAGTCCCGCCCCTAACTCCGCCCATCCCGCCCC
TAACTCCGCCCAGTTCCGCCCATTCTCCGCCCCATGGCTGACTAATTTTTTTTATTTATGCAGAGGCCGA
GGCCGCCTCGGCCTCTGAGCTATTCCAGAAGTAGTGAGGAGGCTTTTTTGGAGGCCTAGGCTTTTGCAAA
GATCGATCAAGAGACAGGATGAGGATCGTTTCGCATGATTGAACAAGATGGATTGCACGCAGGTTCTCCG
GCCGCTTGGGTGGAGAGGCTATTCGGCTATGACTGGGCACAACAGACAATCGGCTGCTCTGATGCCGCCG
TGTTCCGGCTGTCAGCGCAGGGGCGCCCGGTTCTTTTTGTCAAGACCGACCTGTCCGGTGCCCTGAATGA
ACTGCAAGACGAGGCAGCGCGGCTATCGTGGCTGGCCACGACGGGCGTTCCTTGCGCAGCTGTGCTCGAC
GTTGTCACTGAAGCGGGAAGGGACTGGCTGCTATTGGGCGAAGTGCCGGGGCAGGATCTCCTGTCATCTC
ACCTTGCTCCTGCCGAGAAAGTATCCATCATGGCTGATGCAATGCGGCGGCTGCATACGCTTGATCCGGC
TACCTGCCCATTCGACCACCAAGCGAAACATCGCATCGAGCGAGCACGTACTCGGATGGAAGCCGGTCTT
GTCGATCAGGATGATCTGGACGAAGAGCATCAGGGGCTCGCGCCAGCCGAACTGTTCGCCAGGCTCAAGG
CGAGCATGCCCGACGGCGAGGATCTCGTCGTGACCCATGGCGATGCCTGCTTGCCGAATATCATGGTGGA
AAATGGCCGCTTTTCTGGATTCATCGACTGTGGCCGGCTGGGTGTGGCGGACCGCTATCAGGACATAGCG
TTGGCTACCCGTGATATTGCTGAAGAGCTTGGCGGCGAATGGGCTGACCGCTTCCTCGTGCTTTACGGTA
TCGCCGCTCCCGATTCGCAGCGCATCGCCTTCTATCGCCTTCTTGACGAGTTCTTCTGAGCGGGACTCTG
GGGTTCGAAATGACCGACCAAGCGACGCCCAACCTGCCATCACGAGATTTCGATTCCACCGCCGCCTTCT
ATGAAAGGTTGGGCTTCGGAATCGTTTTCCGGGACGCCGGCTGGATGATCCTCCAGCGCGGGGATCTCAT
GCTGGAGTTCTTCGCCCACCCTAGGGGGAGGCTAACTGAAACACGGAAGGAGACAATACCGGAAGGAACC
CGCGCTATGACGGCAATAAAAAGACAGAATAAAACGCACGGTGTTGGGTCGTTTGTTCATAAACGCGGGG
TTCGGTCCCAGGGCTGGCACTCTGTCGATACCCCACCGAGACCCCATTGGGGCCAATACGCCCGCGTTTC
TTCCTTTTCCCCACCCCACCCCCCAAGTTCGGGTGAAGGCCCAGGGCTCGCAGCCAACGTCGGGGCGGCA
GGCCCTGCCATAGCCTCAGGTTACTCATATATACTTTAGATTGATTTAAAACTTCATTTTTAATTTAAAA
GGATCTAGGTGAAGATCCTTTTTGATAATCTCATGACCAAAATCCCTTAACGTGAGTTTTCGTTCCACTG
AGCGTCAGACCCCGTAGAAAAGATCAAAGGATCTTCTTGAGATCCTTTTTTTCTGCGCGTAATCTGCTGC
TTGCAAACAAAAAAACCACCGCTACCAGCGGTGGTTTGTTTGCCGGATCAAGAGCTACCAACTCTTTTTC
CGAAGGTAACTGGCTTCAGCAGAGCGCAGATACCAAATACTGTTCTTCTAGTGTAGCCGTAGTTAGGCCA
CCACTTCAAGAACTCTGTAGCACCGCCTACATACCTCGCTCTGCTAATCCTGTTACCAGTGGCTGCTGCC
AGTGGCGATAAGTCGTGTCTTACCGGGTTGGACTCAAGACGATAGTTACCGGATAAGGCGCAGCGGTCGG
GCTGAACGGGGGGTTCGTGCACACAGCCCAGCTTGGAGCGAACGACCTACACCGAACTGAGATACCTACA
GCGTGAGCTATGAGAAAGCGCCACGCTTCCCGAAGGGAGAAAGGCGGACAGGTATCCGGTAAGCGGCAGG
GTCGGAACAGGAGAGCGCACGAGGGAGCTTCCAGGGGGAAACGCCTGGTATCTTTATAGTCCTGTCGGGT
TTCGCCACCTCTGACTTGAGCGTCGATTTTTGTGATGCTCGTCAGGGGGGCGGAGCCTATGGAAAAACGC
CAGCAACGCGGCCTTTTTACGGTTCCTGGCCTTTTGCTGGCCTTTTGCTCA
